Addgene plasmid #148015: pnEA-NpSGB1_Y
Purpose: (Empty Backbone) Bacterial Expression vector
Depositing lab: Elisa Izaurralde. Depositing organization: Max Planck Institute for Developmental Biology. Publication: Deciphering correct strategies for multiprotein complex assembly by co-expression: application to complexes as large as the histone octamer. Diebold ML, Fribourg S, Koch M, Metzger T, Romier C. J Struct Biol. 2011 Aug;175(2):178-88. doi: 10.1016/j.jsb.2011.02.001. Epub 2011 Feb 12. PubMed 21320604.
Backbone
  Vector backbone: pnEA
  Vector type: Bacterial Expression
Growth in bacteria
  Bacterial resistance: Ampicillin, 100 μg/mL
  Growth temperature: 37°C
  Growth strain: DH5alpha
  Copy number: Low Copy
Gene/Insert
  Gene/Insert name: None
Terms and licenses: Academic/Nonprofit Terms; Industry Terms: Not Available to Industry
Depositor comments: Plasmids from this collection were made available to the research community and donated after the lab closed. Please note that the sequence provided by the depositing laboratory may be theoretical/predicted or based on Sanger sequencing results. There may be discrepancies between sequencing results obtained by Addgene and the depositor sequence. If an Addgene verified sequence is not available, please contact before placing your order to request that our lab fully sequence the plasmid.
How to cite: pnEA-NpSGB1_Y was a gift from Elisa Izaurralde (Addgene plasmid # 148015 ; http://n2t.net/addgene:148015 ; RRID:Addgene_148015)
