[The description below was written by a language model from this plasmid's Addgene catalogue record and pLannotate feature annotations shown in this document.]
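Description:
pnEA-NpSGB1_Y is an empty bacterial expression backbone of about 6 kb built on the pnEA vector, a pET-like, pBR322-derived plasmid. It replicates in E. coli from a ColE1/pMB1-type origin. The rop gene and the bom mobility region are both present, which fits the low copy number given in the catalogue. Selection is by ampicillin through the bla gene under its native promoter. Several short fragments of the tetracycline efflux gene and its promoter appear around the expression region. These are non-functional remnants of the pBR322 ancestor, interrupted by the inserted cassette, and do not serve as a usable marker.

The expression cassette consists of a T7 promoter followed by a lac operator, the strong phage T7 gene 10 ribosome binding site, and a T7 terminator. The plasmid also carries lacI under its own promoter, so transcription is repressed until IPTG is added in a host that supplies T7 RNA polymerase. Downstream of the ribosome binding site, the annotation detects a partial match to Strep-tag II and then a fragment of streptococcal protein G. Together with the construct name, this suggests an N-terminal Strep–GB1 fusion partner, which would provide affinity capture and improved solubility for a gene cloned behind it. The record does not describe a protease cleavage site, the cloning sites, or the meaning of the "_Y" suffix. The short "SET1" match just upstream of the terminator is probably residual T7 gene 10 sequence from the vector.

No insert is present. The associated publication concerns co-expression strategies for assembling multiprotein complexes in E. coli, so this vector is most likely meant for producing tagged subunits, alone or alongside compatible companion plasmids. The depositor notes that the supplied sequence may be theoretical.
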