Features (pLannotate 1.2.2; 20 found; start..end, strand, type, name):
    104..208     +  promoter       AmpR promoter: bla
    209..1069    +  CDS            AmpR: β-lactamase; bla; confers resistance to ampicillin, carbenicillin, and related antibiotics
   1240..1828    +  rep_origin     ori: high-copy-number ColE1/pMB1/pBR322/pUC origin of replication
   2014..2156    -  misc_feature   bom: basis of mobility region from pBR322
   2258..2449    -  CDS            rop: Rop protein, which maintains plasmids at low copy number; rop
   2466..2846    +  CDS            YPB1_ECOLX: Protein predicted: Swiss-Prot protein existence level 4. From Escherichia coli.
   3088..3712    -  CDS            TcR (fragment): tetracycline efflux protein; tet; confers resistance to tetracycline
   3727..3748    -  protein_bind   CAP binding site: CAP binding activates transcription in the presence of cAMP. E. coli catabolite activator protein
   3761..4843    -  CDS            lacI: lac repressor; lacI; The lac repressor binds to the lac operator to inhibit transcription in E. coli. This inhibition can be relieved by adding lactose or isopropyl-β-D-thiogalactopyranoside (IPTG).
   4844..4921    -  promoter       lacI promoter: lacI
   4929..5208    -  CDS            TcR (fragment): tetracycline efflux protein; tet; confers resistance to tetracycline
   5230..5248    +  promoter       T7 promoter: promoter for bacteriophage T7 RNA polymerase
   5249..5273    +  protein_bind   lac operator: The lac repressor binds to the lac operator to inhibit transcription in E. coli. This inhibition can be relieved by adding lactose or isopropyl-β-D-thiogalactopyranoside (IPTG). lac repressor encoded by lacI
   5288..5310    +  RBS            RBS: efficient ribosome binding site from bacteriophage T7 gene 10 (Olins and Rangwala, 1989)
   5329..5351    +  CDS            Strep-Tag II (fragment): peptide that binds Strep-Tactin®, an engineered form of streptavidin
   5374..5535    +  CDS            spg (fragment): SPG1_STRSG - Experimental evidence at protein level: Swiss-Prot protein existence level 1. Binds to the constant Fc region of IgG with high affinity. From Streptococcus sp. group G.
   5642..5691    +  CDS            SET1 (fragment): solubility-enhancement tag derived from T7 phage gene 10B
   5699..5746    +  terminator     T7 terminator: transcription terminator for bacteriophage T7 RNA polymerase
   5769..5873    -  CDS            TcR (fragment): tetracycline efflux protein; tet; confers resistance to tetracycline
   5921..5949    -  promoter       tet promoter: E. coli promoter for tetracycline efflux protein gene
>Addgene plasmid #148015 | pnEA-NpSGB1_Y | depositor full sequence | sequence record 290462 | Full Sequence
TTCTTGAAGACGAAAGGGCCTCGTGATACGCCTATTTTTATAGGTTAATGTCATGATAATAATGGTTTCT
TAGACGTCAGGTGGCACTTTTCGGGGAAATGTGCGCGGAACCCCTATTTGTTTATTTTTCTAAATACATT
CAAATATGTATCCGCTCATGAGACAATAACCCTGATAAATGCTTCAATAATATTGAAAAAGGAAGAGTAT
GAGTATTCAACATTTCCGTGTCGCCCTTATTCCCTTTTTTGCGGCATTTTGCCTTCCTGTTTTTGCTCAC
CCAGAAACGCTGGTGAAAGTAAAAGATGCTGAAGATCAGTTGGGTGCACGAGTGGGTTACATCGAACTGG
ATCTCAACAGCGGTAAGATCCTTGAGAGTTTTCGCCCCGAAGAACGTTTTCCAATGATGAGCACTTTTAA
AGTTCTGCTATGTGGCGCGGTATTATCCCGTGTTGACGCCGGGCAAGAGCAACTCGGTCGCCGCATACAC
TATTCTCAGAATGACTTGGTTGAGTACTCACCAGTCACAGAAAAGCATCTTACGGATGGCATGACAGTAA
GAGAATTATGCAGTGCTGCCATAACCATGAGTGATAACACTGCGGCCAACTTACTTCTGACAACGATCGG
AGGACCGAAGGAGCTAACCGCTTTTTTGCACAACATGGGGGATCATGTAACTCGCCTTGATCGTTGGGAA
CCGGAGCTGAATGAAGCCATACCAAACGACGAGCGTGACACCACGATGCCTGCAGCAATGGCAACAACGT
TGCGCAAACTATTAACTGGCGAACTACTTACTCTAGCTTCCCGGCAACAATTAATAGACTGGATGGAGGC
GGATAAAGTTGCAGGACCACTTCTGCGCTCGGCCCTTCCGGCTGGCTGGTTTATTGCTGATAAATCTGGA
GCCGGTGAGCGTGGGTCTCGCGGTATCATTGCAGCACTGGGGCCAGATGGTAAGCCCTCCCGTATCGTAG
TTATCTACACGACGGGGAGTCAGGCAACTATGGATGAACGAAATAGACAGATCGCTGAGATAGGTGCCTC
ACTGATTAAGCATTGGTAACTGTCAGACCAAGTTTACTCATATATACTTTAGATTGATTTAAAACTTCAT
TTTTAATTTAAAAGGATCTAGGTGAAGATCCTTTTTGATAATCTCATGACCAAAATCCCTTAACGTGAGT
TTTCGTTCCACTGAGCGTCAGACCCCGTAGAAAAGATCAAAGGATCTTCTTGAGATCCTTTTTTTCTGCG
CGTAATCTGCTGCTTGCAAACAAAAAAACCACCGCTACCAGCGGTGGTTTGTTTGCCGGATCAAGAGCTA
CCAACTCTTTTTCCGAAGGTAACTGGCTTCAGCAGAGCGCAGATACCAAATACTGTCCTTCTAGTGTAGC
CGTAGTTAGGCCACCACTTCAAGAACTCTGTAGCACCGCCTACATACCTCGCTCTGCTAATCCTGTTACC
AGTGGCTGCTGCCAGTGGCGATAAGTCGTGTCTTACCGGGTTGGACTCAAGACGATAGTTACCGGATAAG
GCGCAGCGGTCGGGCTGAACGGGGGGTTCGTGCACACAGCCCAGCTTGGAGCGAACGACCTACACCGAAC
TGAGATACCTACAGCGTGAGCTATGAGAAAGCGCCACGCTTCCCGAAGGGAGAAAGGCGGACAGGTATCC
GGTAAGCGGCAGGGTCGGAACAGGAGAGCGCACGAGGGAGCTTCCAGGGGGAAACGCCTGGTATCTTTAT
AGTCCTGTCGGGTTTCGCCACCTCTGACTTGAGCGTCGATTTTTGTGATGCTCGTCAGGGGGGCGGAGCC
TATGGAAAAACGCCAGCAACGCGGCCTTTTTACGGTTCCTGGCCTTTTGCTGGCCTTTTGCTCACATGTT
CTTTCCTGCGTTATCCCCTGATTCTGTGGATAACCGTATTACCGCCTTTGAGTGAGCTGATACCGCTCGC
CGCAGCCGAACGACCGAGCGCAGCGAGTCAGTGAGCGAGGAAGCGGAAGAGCGCCTGATGCGGTATTTTC
TCCTTACGCATCTGTGCGGTATTTCACACCGCATATATGGTGCACTCTCAGTACAATCTGCTCTGATGCC
GCATAGTTAAGCCAGTATACACTCCGCTATCGCTACGTGACTGGGTCATGGCTGCGCCCCGACACCCGCC
AACACCCGCTGACGCGCCCTGACGGGCTTGTCTGCTCCCGGCATCCGCTTACAGACAAGCTGTGACCGTC
TCCGGGAGCTGCATGTGTCAGAGGTTTTCACCGTCATCACCGAAACGCGCGAGGCAGCTGCGGTAAAGCT
CATCAGCGTGGTCGTGAAGCGATTCACAGATGTCTGCCTGTTCATCCGCGTCCAGCTCGTTGAGTTTCTC
CAGAAGCGTTAATGTCTGGCTTCTGATAAAGCGGGCCATGTTAAGGGCGGTTTTTTCCTGTTTGGTCACT
GATGCCTCCGTGTAAGGGGGATTTCTGTTCATGGGGGTAATGATACCGATGAAACGAGAGAGGATGCTCA
CGATACGGGTTACTGATGATGAACATGCCCGGTTACTGGAACGTTGTGAGGGTAAACAACTGGCGGTATG
GATGCGGCGGGACCAGAGAAAAATCACTCAGGGTCAATGCCAGCGCTTCGTTAATACAGATGTAGGTGTT
CCACAGGGTAGCCAGCAGCATCCTGCGATGCAGATCCGGAACATAATGGTGCAGGGCGCTGACTTCCGCG
TTTCCAGACTTTACGAAACACGGAAACCGAAGACCATTCATGTTGTTGCTCAGGTCGCAGACGTTTTGCA
GCAGCAGTCGCTTCACGTTCGCTCGCGTATCGGTGATTCATTCTGCTAACCAGTAAGGCAACCCCGCCAG
CCTAGCCGGGTCCTCAACGACAGGAGCACGATCATGCGCACCCGTGGCCAGGACCCAACGCTGCCCGAGA
TGCGCCGCGTGCGGCTGCTGGAGATGGCGGACGCGATGGATATGTTCTGCCAAGGGTTGGTTTGCGCATT
CACAGTTCTCCGCAAGAATTGATTGGCTCCAATTCTTGGAGTGGTGAATCCGTTAGCGAGGTGCCGCCGG
CTTCCATTCAGGTCGAGGTGGCCCGGCTCCATGCACCGCGACGCAACGCGGGGAGGCAGACAAGGTATAG
GGCGGCGCCTACAATCCATGCCAACCCGTTCCATGTGCTCGCCGAGGCGGCATAAATCGCCGTGACGATC
AGCGGTCCAGTGATCGAAGTTAGGCTGGTAAGAGCCGCGAGCGATCCTTGAAGCTGTCCCTGATGGTCGT
CATCTACCTGCCTGGACAGCATGGCCTGCAACGCGGGCATCCCGATGCCGCCGGAAGCGAGAAGAATCAT
AATGGGGAAGGCCATCCAGCCTCGCGTCGCGAACGCCAGCAAGACGTAGCCCAGCGCGTCGGCCGCCATG
CCGGCGATAATGGCCTGCTTCTCGCCGAAACGTTTGGTGGCGGGACCAGTGACGAAGGCTTGAGCGAGGG
CGTGCAAGATTCCGAATACCGCAAGCGACAGGCCGATCATCGTCGCGCTCCAGCGAAAGCGGTCCTCGCC
GAAAATGACCCAGAGCGCTGCCGGCACCTGTCCTACGAGTTGCATGATAAAGAAGACAGTCATAAGTGCG
GCGACGATAGTCATGCCCCGCGCCCACCGGAAGGAGCTGACTGGGTTGAAGGCTCTCAAGGGCATCGGTC
GAGATCCCGGTGCCTAATGAGTGAGCTAACTTACATTAATTGCGTTGCGCTCACTGCCCGCTTTCCAGTC
GGGAAACCTGTCGTGCCAGCTGCATTAATGAATCGGCCAACGCGCGGGGAGAGGCGGTTTGCGTATTGGG
CGCCAGGGTGGTTTTTCTTTTCACCAGTGAGACGGGCAACAGCTGATTGCCCTTCACCGCCTGGCCCTGA
GAGAGTTGCAGCAAGCGGTCCACGCTGGTTTGCCCCAGCAGGCGAAAATCCTGTTTGATGGTGGTTAACG
GCGGGATATAACATGAGCTGTCTTCGGTATCGTCGTATCCCACTACCGAGATATCCGCACCAACGCGCAG
CCCGGACTCGGTAATGGCGCGCATTGCGCCCAGCGCCATCTGATCGTTGGCAACCAGCATCGCAGTGGGA
ACGATGCCCTCATTCAGCATTTGCATGGTTTGTTGAAAACCGGACATGGCACTCCAGTCGCCTTCCCGTT
CCGCTATCGGCTGAATTTGATTGCGAGTGAGATATTTATGCCAGCCAGCCAGACGCAGACGCGCCGAGAC
AGAACTTAATGGGCCCGCTAACAGCGCGATTTGCTGGTGACCCAATGCGACCAGATGCTCCACGCCCAGT
CGCGTACCGTCTTCATGGGAGAAAATAATACTGTTGATGGGTGTCTGGTCAGAGACATCAAGAAATAACG
CCGGAACATTAGTGCAGGCAGCTTCCACAGCAATGGCATCCTGGTCATCCAGCGGATAGTTAATGATCAG
CCCACTGACGCGTTGCGCGAGAAGATTGTGCACCGCCGCTTTACAGGCTTCGACGCCGCTTCGTTCTACC
ATCGACACCACCACGCTGGCACCCAGTTGATCGGCGCGAGATTTAATCGCCGCGACAATTTGCGACGGCG
CGTGCAGGGCCAGACTGGAGGTGGCAACGCCAATCAGCAACGACTGTTTGCCCGCCAGTTGTTGTGCCAC
GCGGTTGGGAATGTAATTCAGCTCCGCCATCGCCGCTTCCACTTTTTCCCGCGTTTTCGCAGAAACGTGG
CTGGCCTGGTTCACCACGCGGGAAACGGTCTGATAAGAGACACCGGCATACTCTGCGACATCGTATAACG
TTACTGGTTTCACATTCACCACCCTGAATTGACTCTCTTCCGGGCGCTATCATGCCATACCGCGAAAGGT
TTTGCGCCATTCGATGGTGTCCGGGATCTCGACGCTCTCCCTTATGCGACTCCTGCATTAGGAAGCAGCC
CAGTAGTAGGTTGAGGCCGTTGAGCACCGCCGCCGCAAGGAATGGTGCATGCAAGGAGATGGCGCCCAAC
AGTCCCCCGGCCACGGGGCCTGCCACCATACCCACGCCGAAACAAGCGCTCATGAGCCCGAAGTGGCGAG
CCCGATCTTCCCCATCGGTGATGTCGGCGATATAGGCGCCAGCAACCGCACCTGTGGCGCCGGTGATGCC
GGCCACGATGCGTCCGGCGTAGAGGATCGAGATCTCGATCCCGCGAAATTAATACGACTCACTATAGGGG
AATTGTGAGCGGATAACAATTCCCCACTAGTAATAATTTTGTTTAACTTTAAGAAGGAGATATACCATGG
GCAGCAGCTGGAGCCACCCGCAGTTCGAAAAAAGCGGTAGCGGTAGCATGCAGTATAAACTGATTCTGAA
TGGCAAAACCCTGAAAGGTGAAACCACCACCGAAGCAGTTGATGCAGCCACCGCAGAAAAAGTTTTTAAA
CAGTATGCCAATGATAACGGCGTTGATGGTGAATGGACCTATGATGATGCAACCAAAACCTATACCGTTA
CCGAAAGCAGCGGTACCGGCAGCGGCCTGGAAGTTCTGTTCCAGGGGCCCCATATGCTCGAGCTTAAGCA
ATTGGGATCCTAATAGTCTAGAGCTAGCCCTAGGAGATCCGGCTGCTAACAAAGCCCGAAAGGAAGCTGA
GTTGGCTGCTGCCACCGCTGAGCAATAACTAGCATAACCCCTTGGGGCCTCTAAACGGGTCTTGAGGGGT
TTTTTGCTGAAAGGAGGAACTATATCCGGATATCCCGCAAGAGGCCCGGCAGTACCGGCATAACCAAGCC
TATGCCTACAGCATCCAGGGTGACGGTGCCGAGGATGACGATGAGCGCATTGTTAGATTTCATACACGGT
GCCTGACTGCGTTAGCAATTTAACTGTGATAAACTACCGCATTAAAGCTTATCGATGATAAGCTGTCAAA
CATGAGAA
